>Addgene plasmid #194886 | FUW-crRNA1and2-U6_TRE-dLbCpf1-NLS-hCTCF_K365A_R368A-HA-P2A-tagBFP | addgene full sequence | sequence record 382823 | Addgene NGS Result
GTCGACGGATCGGGAGATCTCCCGATCCCCTATGGTGCACTCTCAGTACAATCTGCTCTGATGCCGCATA
GTTAAGCCAGTATCTGCTCCCTGCTTGTGTGTTGGAGGTCGCTGAGTAGTGCGCGAGCAAAATTTAAGCT
ACAACAAGGCAAGGCTTGACCGACAATTGCATGAAGAATCTGCTTAGGGTTAGGCGTTTTGCGCTGCTTC
GCGATGTACGGGCCAGATATACGCGTTGACATTGATTATTGACTAGTTATTAATAGTAATCAATTACGGG
GTCATTAGTTCATAGCCCATATATGGAGTTCCGCGTTACATAACTTACGGTAAATGGCCCGCCTGGCTGA
CCGCCCAACGACCCCCGCCCATTGACGTCAATAATGACGTATGTTCCCATAGTAACGCCAATAGGGACTT
TCCATTGACGTCAATGGGTGGAGTATTTACGGTAAACTGCCCACTTGGCAGTACATCAAGTGTATCATAT
GCCAAGTACGCCCCCTATTGACGTCAATGACGGTAAATGGCCCGCCTGGCATTATGCCCAGTACATGACC
TTATGGGACTTTCCTACTTGGCAGTACATCTACGTATTAGTCATCGCTATTACCATGGTGATGCGGTTTT
GGCAGTACATCAATGGGCGTGGATAGCGGTTTGACTCACGGGGATTTCCAAGTCTCCACCCCATTGACGT
CAATGGGAGTTTGTTTTGGCACCAAAATCAACGGGACTTTCCAAAATGTCGTAACAACTCCGCCCCATTG
ACGCAAATGGGCGGTAGGCGTGTACGGTGGGAGGTCTATATAAGCAGCGCGTTTTGCCTGTACTGGGTCT
CTCTGGTTAGACCAGATCTGAGCCTGGGAGCTCTCTGGCTAACTAGGGAACCCACTGCTTAAGCCTCAAT
AAAGCTTGCCTTGAGTGCTTCAAGTAGTGTGTGCCCGTCTGTTGTGTGACTCTGGTAACTAGAGATCCCT
CAGACCCTTTTAGTCAGTGTGGAAAATCTCTAGCAGTGGCGCCCGAACAGGGACTTGAAAGCGAAAGGGA
AACCAGAGGAGCTCTCTCGACGCAGGACTCGGCTTGCTGAAGCGCGCACGGCAAGAGGCGAGGGGCGGCG
ACTGGTGAGTACGCCAAAAATTTTGACTAGCGGAGGCTAGAAGGAGAGAGATGGGTGCGAGAGCGTCAGT
ATTAAGCGGGGGAGAATTAGATCGCGATGGGAAAAAATTCGGTTAAGGCCAGGGGGAAAGAAAAAATATA
AATTAAAACATATAGTATGGGCAAGCAGGGAGCTAGAACGATTCGCAGTTAATCCTGGCCTGTTAGAAAC
ATCAGAAGGCTGTAGACAAATACTGGGACAGCTACAACCATCCCTTCAGACAGGATCAGAAGAACTTAGA
TCATTATATAATACAGTAGCAACCCTCTATTGTGTGCATCAAAGGATAGAGATAAAAGACACCAAGGAAG
CTTTAGACAAGATAGAGGAAGAGCAAAACAAAAGTAAGACCACCGCACAGCAAGCGGCCGCTGATCTTCA
GACCTGGAGGAGGAGATATGAGGGACAATTGGAGAAGTGAATTATATAAATATAAAGTAGTAAAAATTGA
ACCATTAGGAGTAGCACCCACCAAGGCAAAGAGAAGAGTGGTGCAGAGAGAAAAAAGAGCAGTGGGAATA
GGAGCTTTGTTCCTTGGGTTCTTGGGAGCAGCAGGAAGCACTATGGGCGCAGCGTCAATGACGCTGACGG
TACAGGCCAGACAATTATTGTCTGGTATAGTGCAGCAGCAGAACAATTTGCTGAGGGCTATTGAGGCGCA
ACAGCATCTGTTGCAACTCACAGTCTGGGGCATCAAGCAGCTCCAGGCAAGAATCCTGGCTGTGGAAAGA
TACCTAAAGGATCAACAGCTCCTGGGGATTTGGGGTTGCTCTGGAAAACTCATTTGCACCACTGCTGTGC
CTTGGAATGCTAGTTGGAGTAATAAATCTCTGGAACAGATTTGGAATCACACGACCTGGATGGAGTGGGA
CAGAGAAATTAACAATTACACAAGCTTAATACACTCCTTAATTGAAGAATCGCAAAACCAGCAAGAAAAG
AATGAACAAGAATTATTGGAATTAGATAAATGGGCAAGTTTGTGGAATTGGTTTAACATAACAAATTGGC
TGTGGTATATAAAATTATTCATAATGATAGTAGGAGGCTTGGTAGGTTTAAGAATAGTTTTTGCTGTACT
TTCTATAGTGAATAGAGTTAGGCAGGGATATTCACCATTATCGTTTCAGACCCACCTCCCAACCCCGAGG
GGACCCGACAGGCCCGAAGGAATAGAAGAAGAAGGTGGAGAGAGAGACAGAGACAGATCCATTCGATTAG
TGAACGGATCGGCACTGCGTGCGCCAATTCTGCAGACAAATGGCAGTATTCATCCACAATTTTAAAAGAA
AAGGGGGGATTGGGGGGTACAGTGCAGGGGAAAGAATAGTAGACATAATAGCAACAGACATACAAACTAA
AGAATTACAAAAACAAATTACAAAAATTCAAAATTTTCGGGTTTATTACAGGGACAGCAGAGATCCAGTT
TGGTTAATTAAAAAAATGAGCGGGCCTGGGCCATGTCCTATCTACACTTAGTAGAAATTGACCCCCTTCA
CATAGAGAGAAGATCTACACTTAGTAGAAATTGACGCTAGCCGTCCTTTCCACAAGATATATAAAGCCAA
GAAATCGAAATACTTTCAAGTTACGGTAAGCATATGATAGTCCATTTTAAAACATAATTTTAAAACTGCA
AACTACCCAAGAAATTATTACTTTCTACGTCACGTATTTTGTACTAATATCTTTGTGTTTACAGTCAAAT
TAATTCTAATTATCTCTCTAACAGCCTTGTATCGTATATGCAAATATGAAGGAATCATGGGAAATAGGCC
CTCTTCCTGCCCGACCTTATTGTCTCATGAGCGGATACATATTTGAATGTATTTAGAAAAATAAACAAAT
AGGGGTTCCGCGCACATTTCCCCGAAAAGTGCCACCTGGTTTTAGAGCTAGAAATAGCAAGTTAAAATAA
GGCTAGTCCGTTTTTAGCGCGTGCGCCAATTCTGCAGACAAATGGCTCTAGATTCGAAGTCTTCAAGAAT
TGCTCGAGTTTACTCCCTATCAGTGATAGAGAACGTATGAAGAGTTTACTCCCTATCAGTGATAGAGAAC
GTATGCAGACTTTACTCCCTATCAGTGATAGAGAACGTATAAGGAGTTTACTCCCTATCAGTGATAGAGA
ACGTATGACCAGTTTACTCCCTATCAGTGATAGAGAACGTATCTACAGTTTACTCCCTATCAGTGATAGA
GAACGTATATCCAGTTTACTCCCTATCAGTGATAGAGAACGTATAAGCTTTAGGCGTGTACGGTGGGCGC
CTATAAAAGCAGAGCTCGTTTAGTGAACCGTCAGATCGCCTGGAGCAATTCCACAACACTTTTGTCTTAT
ACCAACTTTCCGTACCACTTCCTACCCTCGTAAACCGCGGGCCCGGGTTCCACCGGTGCCACCATGAGCA
AGCTGGAGAAGTTTACAAACTGCTACTCCCTGTCTAAGACCCTGAGGTTCAAGGCCATCCCTGTGGGCAA
GACCCAGGAGAACATCGACAATAAGCGGCTGCTGGTGGAGGACGAGAAGAGAGCCGAGGATTATAAGGGC
GTGAAGAAGCTGCTGGATCGCTACTATCTGTCTTTTATCAACGACGTGCTGCACAGCATCAAGCTGAAGA
ATCTGAACAATTACATCAGCCTGTTCCGGAAGAAAACCAGAACCGAGAAGGAGAATAAGGAGCTGGAGAA
CCTGGAGATCAATCTGCGGAAGGAGATCGCCAAGGCCTTCAAGGGCAACGAGGGCTACAAGTCCCTGTTT
AAGAAGGATATCATCGAGACAATCCTGCCAGAGTTCCTGGACGATAAGGACGAGATCGCCCTGGTGAACA
GCTTCAATGGCTTTACCACAGCCTTCACCGGCTTCTTTGATAACAGAGAGAATATGTTTTCCGAGGAGGC
CAAGAGCACATCCATCGCCTTCAGGTGTATCAACGAGAATCTGACCCGCTACATCTCTAATATGGACATC
TTCGAGAAGGTGGACGCCATCTTTGATAAGCACGAGGTGCAGGAGATCAAGGAGAAGATCCTGAACAGCG
ACTATGATGTGGAGGATTTCTTTGAGGGCGAGTTCTTTAACTTTGTGCTGACACAGGAGGGCATCGACGT
GTATAACGCCATCATCGGCGGCTTCGTGACCGAGAGCGGCGAGAAGATCAAGGGCCTGAACGAGTACATC
AACCTGTATAATCAGAAAACCAAGCAGAAGCTGCCTAAGTTTAAGCCACTGTATAAGCAGGTGCTGAGCG
ATCGGGAGTCTCTGAGCTTCTACGGCGAGGGCTATACATCCGATGAGGAGGTGCTGGAGGTGTTTAGAAA
CACCCTGAACAAGAACAGCGAGATCTTCAGCTCCATCAAGAAGCTGGAGAAGCTGTTCAAGAATTTTGAC
GAGTACTCTAGCGCCGGCATCTTTGTGAAGAACGGCCCCGCCATCAGCACAATCTCCAAGGATATCTTCG
GCGAGTGGAACGTGATCCGGGACAAGTGGAATGCCGAGTATGACGATATCCACCTGAAGAAGAAGGCCGT
GGTGACCGAGAAGTACGAGGACGATCGGAGAAAGTCCTTCAAGAAGATCGGCTCCTTTTCTCTGGAGCAG
CTGCAGGAGTACGCCGACGCCGATCTGTCTGTGGTGGAGAAGCTGAAGGAGATCATCATCCAGAAGGTGG
ATGAGATCTACAAGGTGTATGGCTCCTCTGAGAAGCTGTTCGACGCCGATTTTGTGCTGGAGAAGAGCCT
GAAGAAGAACGACGCCGTGGTGGCCATCATGAAGGACCTGCTGGATTCTGTGAAGAGCTTCGAGAATTAC
ATCAAGGCCTTCTTTGGCGAGGGCAAGGAGACAAACAGGGACGAGTCCTTCTATGGCGATTTTGTGCTGG
CCTACGACATCCTGCTGAAGGTGGACCACATCTACGATGCCATCCGCAATTATGTGACCCAGAAGCCCTA
CTCTAAGGATAAGTTCAAGCTGTATTTTCAGAACCCTCAGTTCATGGGCGGCTGGGACAAGGATAAGGAG
ACAGACTATCGGGCCACCATCCTGAGATACGGCTCCAAGTACTATCTGGCCATCATGGATAAGAAGTACG
CCAAGTGCCTGCAGAAGATCGACAAGGACGATGTGAACGGCAATTACGAGAAGATCAACTATAAGCTGCT
GCCCGGCCCTAATAAGATGCTGCCAAAGGTGTTCTTTTCTAAGAAGTGGATGGCCTACTATAACCCCAGC
GAGGACATCCAGAAGATCTACAAGAATGGCACATTCAAGAAGGGCGATATGTTTAACCTGAATGACTGTC
ACAAGCTGATCGACTTCTTTAAGGATAGCATCTCCCGGTATCCAAAGTGGTCCAATGCCTACGATTTCAA
CTTTTCTGAGACAGAGAAGTATAAGGACATCGCCGGCTTTTACAGAGAGGTGGAGGAGCAGGGCTATAAG
GTGAGCTTCGAGTCTGCCAGCAAGAAGGAGGTGGATAAGCTGGTGGAGGAGGGCAAGCTGTATATGTTCC
AGATCTATAACAAGGACTTTTCCGATAAGTCTCACGGCACACCCAATCTGCACACCATGTACTTCAAGCT
GCTGTTTGACGAGAACAATCACGGACAGATCAGGCTGAGCGGAGGAGCAGAGCTGTTCATGAGGCGCGCC
TCCCTGAAGAAGGAGGAGCTGGTGGTGCACCCAGCCAACTCCCCTATCGCCAACAAGAATCCAGATAATC
CCAAGAAAACCACAACCCTGTCCTACGACGTGTATAAGGATAAGAGGTTTTCTGAGGACCAGTACGAGCT
GCACATCCCAATCGCCATCAATAAGTGCCCCAAGAACATCTTCAAGATCAATACAGAGGTGCGCGTGCTG
CTGAAGCACGACGATAACCCCTATGTGATCGGCATCGCGAGGGGCGAGCGCAATCTGCTGTATATCGTGG
TGGTGGACGGCAAGGGCAACATCGTGGAGCAGTATTCCCTGAACGAGATCATCAACAACTTCAACGGCAT
CAGGATCAAGACAGATTACCACTCTCTGCTGGACAAGAAGGAGAAGGAGAGGTTCGAGGCCCGCCAGAAC
TGGACCTCCATCGAGAATATCAAGGAGCTGAAGGCCGGCTATATCTCTCAGGTGGTGCACAAGATCTGCG
AGCTGGTGGAGAAGTACGATGCCGTGATCGCCCTGGAGGACCTGAACTCTGGCTTTAAGAATAGCCGCGT
GAAGGTGGAGAAGCAGGTGTATCAGAAGTTCGAGAAGATGCTGATCGATAAGCTGAACTACATGGTGGAC
AAGAAGTCTAATCCTTGTGCAACAGGCGGCGCCCTGAAGGGCTATCAGATCACCAATAAGTTCGAGAGCT
TTAAGTCCATGTCTACCCAGAACGGCTTCATCTTTTACATCCCTGCCTGGCTGACATCCAAGATCGATCC
ATCTACCGGCTTTGTGAACCTGCTGAAAACCAAGTATACCAGCATCGCCGATTCCAAGAAGTTCATCAGC
TCCTTTGACAGGATCATGTACGTGCCCGAGGAGGATCTGTTCGAGTTTGCCCTGGACTATAAGAACTTCT
CTCGCACAGACGCCGATTACATCAAGAAGTGGAAGCTGTACTCCTACGGCAACCGGATCAGAATCTTCCG
GAATCCTAAGAAGAACAACGTGTTCGACTGGGAGGAGGTGTGCCTGACCAGCGCCTATAAGGAGCTGTTC
AACAAGTACGGCATCAATTATCAGCAGGGCGATATCAGAGCCCTGCTGTGCGAGCAGTCCGACAAGGCCT
TCTACTCTAGCTTTATGGCCCTGATGAGCCTGATGCTGCAGATGCGGAACAGCATCACAGGCCGCACCGA
CGTGGATTTTCTGATCAGCCCTGTGAAGAACTCCGACGGCATCTTCTACGATAGCCGGAACTATGAGGCC
CAGGAGAATGCCATCCTGCCAAAGAACGCCGACGCCAATGGCGCCTATAACATCGCCAGAAAGGTGCTGT
GGGCCATCGGCCAGTTCAAGAAGGCCGAGGACGAGAAGCTGGATAAGGTGAAGATCGCCATCTCTAACAA
GGAGTGGCTGGAGTACGCCCAGACCAGCGTGAAGCACGAATTCGGTGGCGGAGGCTCGCCAAAAAAGAAG
AGAAAGGTAGGTCCAAAGAAAAAACGAAAAGTAGATGGTGGCGGAGGATCCGAAGGTGATGCAGTCGAAG
CCATTGTGGAGGAGTCCGAAACTTTTATTAAAGGAAAGGAGAGAAAGACTTACCAGAGACGCCGGGAAGG
GGGCCAGGAAGAAGATGCCTGCCACTTACCCCAGAACCAGACGGATGGGGGTGAGGTGGTCCAGGATGTC
AACAGCAGTGTACAGATGGTGATGATGGAACAGCTGGACCCCACCCTTCTTCAGATGAAGACTGAAGTAA
TGGAGGGCACAGTGGCTCCAGAAGCAGAGGCTGCTGTGGACGATACCCAGATTATAACTTTACAGGTTGT
AAATATGGAGGAACAGCCCATAAACATAGGAGAACTTCAGCTTGTTCAAGTACCTGTTCCTGTGACTGTA
CCTGTTGCTACCACTTCAGTAGAAGAACTTCAGGGGGCTTATGAAAATGAAGTGTCTAAAGAGGGCCTTG
CGGAAAGTGAACCCATGATATGCCACACCCTACCTTTGCCTGAAGGGTTTCAGGTGGTTAAAGTGGGGGC
CAATGGAGAGGTGGAGACACTAGAACAAGGGGAACTTCCACCCCAGGAAGATCCTAGTTGGCAAAAAGAC
CCAGACTATCAGCCACCAGCCAAAAAAACAAAGAAAACCAAAAAGAGCAAACTGCGTTATACAGAGGAGG
GCAAAGATGTAGATGTGTCTGTCTACGATTTTGAGGAAGAACAGCAGGAGGGTCTGCTATCAGAGGTTAA
TGCAGAGAAAGTGGTTGGTAATATGAAGCCTCCAAAGCCAACAAAAATTAAAAAGAAAGGTGTAAAGAAG
ACATTCCAGTGTGAGCTTTGCAGTTACACGTGTCCACGGCGTTCAAATTTGGATCGTCACATGAAAAGCC
ACACTGATGAGAGACCACACAAGTGCCATCTCTGTGGCAGGGCATTCAGAACAGTCACCCTCCTGAGGAA
TCACCTTAACACACACACAGGTACTCGTCCTCACAAGTGCCCAGACTGCGACATGGCCTTTGTGACCAGT
GGAGAATTGGTTCGGCATCGTCGTTACAAACACACCCACGAGAAGCCATTCAAGTGTTCCATGTGCGATT
ACGCCAGTGTAGAAGTCAGCGCATTAAAAGCTCACATTCGCTCTCATACTGGAGAGCGTCCGTTTCAGTG
CAGTTTGTGCAGTTATGCCAGCAGGGACACATACAAGCTGAAAAGGCACATGAGAACCCATTCAGGGGAA
AAGCCTTATGAATGTTATATTTGTCATGCTCGGTTTACCCAAAGTGGTACCATGAAGATGCACATTTTAC
AGAAGCACACAGAAAATGTGGCCAAATTTCACTGTCCCCACTGTGACACAGTCATAGCCCGAAAAAGTGA
TTTGGGTGTCCACTTGCGAAAGCAGCATTCCTATATTGAGCAAGGCAAGAAATGCCGTTACTGTGATGCT
GTGTTTCATGAGCGCTATGCCCTCATCCAGCATCAGAAGTCACACAAGAATGAGAAGCGCTTTAAGTGTG
ACCAGTGTGATTACGCTTGTAGACAGGAGAGGCACATGATCATGCACAAGCGCACCCACACCGGGGAGAA
GCCTTACGCCTGCAGCCACTGCGATAAGACCTTCCGCCAGAAGCAGCTTCTCGACATGCACTTCAAGCGC
TATCACGACCCCAACTTCGTCCCTGCGGCTTTTGTCTGTTCTAAGTGTGGGAAAACATTTACACGTCGGA
ATACCATGGCAAGACATGCTGATAATTGTGCTGGCCCAGATGGCGTAGAGGGGGAAAATGGAGGAGAAAC
GAAGAAGAGTAAACGTGGAAGAAAAAGAAAGATGCGCTCTAAGAAAGAAGATTCCTCTGACAGTGAAAAT
GCTGAACCAGATCTGGACGACAATGAGGATGAGGAGGAGCCTGCCGTAGAAATTGAACCTGAGCCAGAGC
CTCAGCCTGTGACCCCAGCCCCACCACCCGCCAAGAAGCGGAGAGGACGACCCCCTGGCAGAACCAACCA
GCCCAAACAGAACCAGCCAACAGCTATCATTCAGGTTGAAGACCAGAATACAGGTGCAATTGAGAACATT
ATAGTTGAAGTAAAAAAAGAGCCAGATGCTGAGCCCGCAGAGGGAGAGGAAGAGGAGGCCCAGCCAGCTG
CCACAGATGCCCCCAACGGAGACCTCACGCCCGAGATGATCCTCAGCATGATGGACCGGGTTAACGCATA
CCCCTACGACGTCCCCGACTACGCCGCCACGAACTTCTCTCTGTTAAAGCAAGCAGGAGATGTTGAAGAA
AACCCCGGGCCTATGAGCGAGCTGATTAAGGAGAACATGCACATGAAGCTGTACATGGAGGGCACCGTGG
ACAACCATCACTTCAAGTGCACATCCGAGGGCGAAGGCAAGCCCTACGAGGGCACCCAGACCATGAGAAT
CAAGGTGGTCGAGGGCGGCCCTCTCCCCTTCGCCTTCGACATCCTGGCTACTAGCTTCCTCTACGGCAGC
AAGACCTTCATCAACCACACCCAGGGCATCCCCGACTTCTTCAAGCAGTCCTTCCCTGAGGGCTTCACAT
GGGAGAGAGTCACCACATACGAAGACGGGGGCGTGCTGACCGCTACCCAGGACACCAGCCTCCAGGACGG
CTGCCTCATCTACAACGTCAAGATCAGAGGGGTGAACTTCACATCCAACGGCCCTGTGATGCAGAAGAAA
ACACTCGGCTGGGAGGCCTTCACCGAGACGCTGTACCCCGCTGACGGCGGCCTGGAAGGCAGAAACGACA
TGGCCCTGAAGCTCGTGGGCGGGAGCCATCTGATCGCAAACATCAAGACCACATATAGATCCAAGAAACC
CGCTAAGAACCTCAAGATGCCTGGCGTCTACTATGTGGACTACAGACTGGAAAGAATCAAGGAGGCCAAC
AACGAGACCTACGTCGAGCAGCACGAGGTGGCAGTGGCCAGATACTGCGACCTCCCTAGCAAACTGGGGC
ACAAGCTTAATTGAGATATCAAGCTTATCGATAATCAACCTCTGGATTACAAAATTTGTGAAAGATTGAC
TGGTATTCTTAACTATGTTGCTCCTTTTACGCTATGTGGATACGCTGCTTTAATGCCTTTGTATCATGCT
ATTGCTTCCCGTATGGCTTTCATTTTCTCCTCCTTGTATAAATCCTGGTTGCTGTCTCTTTATGAGGAGT
TGTGGCCCGTTGTCAGGCAACGTGGCGTGGTGTGCACTGTGTTTGCTGACGCAACCCCCACTGGTTGGGG
CATTGCCACCACCTGTCAGCTCCTTTCCGGGACTTTCGCTTTCCCCCTCCCTATTGCCACGGCGGAACTC
ATCGCCGCCTGCCTTGCCCGCTGCTGGACAGGGGCTCGGCTGTTGGGCACTGACAATTCCGTGGTGTTGT
CGGGGAAATCATCGTCCTTTCCTTGGCTGCTCGCCTGTGTTGCCACCTGGATTCTGCGCGGGACGTCCTT
CTGCTACGTCCCTTCGGCCCTCAATCCAGCGGACCTTCCTTCCCGCGGCCTGCTGCCGGCTCTGCGGCCT
CTTCCGCGTCTTCGCCTTCGCCCTCAGACGAGTCGGATCTCCCTTTGGGCCGCCTCCCCGCATCGATACC
GTCGACCTCGAGACCTAGAAAAACATGGAGCAATCACAAGTAGCAATACAGCAGCTACCAATGCTGATTG
TGCCTGGCTAGAAGCACAAGAGGAGGAGGAGGTGGGTTTTCCAGTCACACCTCAGGTACCTTTAAGACCA
ATGACTTACAAGGCAGCTGTAGATCTTAGCCACTTTTTAAAAGAAAAGGGGGGACTGGAAGGGCTAATTC
ACTCCCAACGAAGACAAGATATCCTTGATCTGTGGATCTACCACACACAAGGCTACTTCCCTGATTGGCA
GAACTACACACCAGGGCCAGGGATCAGATATCCACTGACCTTTGGATGGTGCTACAAGCTAGTACCAGTT
GAGCAAGAGAAGGTAGAAGAAGCCAATGAAGGAGAGAACACCCGCTTGTTACACCCTGTGAGCCTGCATG
GGATGGATGACCCGGAGAGAGAAGTATTAGAGTGGAGGTTTGACAGCCGCCTAGCATTTCATCACATGGC
CCGAGAGCTGCATCCGGACTGTACTGGGTCTCTCTGGTTAGACCAGATCTGAGCCTGGGAGCTCTCTGGC
TAACTAGGGAACCCACTGCTTAAGCCTCAATAAAGCTTGCCTTGAGTGCTTCAAGTAGTGTGTGCCCGTC
TGTTGTGTGACTCTGGTAACTAGAGATCCCTCAGACCCTTTTAGTCAGTGTGGAAAATCTCTAGCAGGGC
CCGTTTAAACCCGCTGATCAGCCTCGACTGTGCCTTCTAGTTGCCAGCCATCTGTTGTTTGCCCCTCCCC
CGTGCCTTCCTTGACCCTGGAAGGTGCCACTCCCACTGTCCTTTCCTAATAAAATGAGGAAATTGCATCG
CATTGTCTGAGTAGGTGTCATTCTATTCTGGGGGGTGGGGTGGGGCAGGACAGCAAGGGGGAGGATTGGG
AAGACAATAGCAGGCATGCTGGGGATGCGGTGGGCTCTATGGCTTCTGAGGCGGAAAGAACCAGCTGGGG
CTCTAGGGGGTATCCCC
[124 nt withheld, positions 11918-12041]
C
[91 nt withheld, positions 12043-12133]
A
[49 nt withheld, positions 12135-12183]
CCTTTGACGTTGGAGTCCACGTTCTTT
[37 nt withheld, positions 12211-12247]
ACCCTATCTCGGTCTATTCTTTTGATTTATAAGGGATTTTGCCGATTTCGGCCTATTGGTTAAAAAATGA
GCTGATTTAACAAAAATTTAACGCGAATTAATTCTGTGGAATGTGTGTCAGTTAGGGTGTGGAAAGTCCC
CAGGCTCCCCAGCAGGCAGAAGTATGCAAAGCATGCATCTCAATTAGTCAGCAACCATAGTCCCGCCCCT
AACTCCGCCCATCCCGCCCCTAACTCCGCCCAGTTCCGCCCATTCTCCGCCCCATGGCTGACTAATTTTT
TTTATTTATGCAGAGGCCGAGGCCGCCTCTGCCTCTGAGCTATTCCAGAAGTAGTGAGGAGGCTTTTTTG
GAGGCCTAGGCTTTTGCAAAAAGCTCCCGGGAGCTTGTATATCCATTTTCGGATCTGATCAGCACGTGTT
GACAATTAATCATCGGCATAGTATATCGGCATAGTATAATACGACAAGGTGAGGAACTAAACCATGGCCA
AGTTGACCAGTGCCGTTCCGGTGCTCACCGCGCGCGACGTCGCCGGAGCGGTCGAGTTCTGGACCGACCG
GCTCGGGTTCTCCCGGGACTTCGTGGAGGACGACTTCGCCGGTGTGGTCCGGGACGACGTGACCCTGTTC
ATCAGCGCGGTCCAGGACCAGGTGGTGCCGGACAACACCCTGGCCTGGGTGTGGGTGCGCGGCCTGGACG
AGCTGTACGCCGAGTGGTCGGAGGTCGTGTCCACGAACTTCCGGGACGCCTCCGGGCCGGCCATGACCGA
GATCGGCGAGCAGCCGTGGGGGCGGGAGTTCGCCCTGCGCGACCCGGCCGGCAACTGCGTGCACTTCGTG
GCCGAGGAGCAGGACTGACACGTGCTACGAGATTTCGATTCCACCGCCGCCTTCTATGAAAGGTTGGGCT
TCGGAATCGTTTTCCGGGACGCCGGCTGGATGATCCTCCAGCGCGGGGATCTCATGCTGGAGTTCTTCGC
CCACCCCAACTTGTTTATTGCAGCTTATAATGGTTACAAATAAAGCAATAGCATCACAAATTTCACAAAT
AAAGCATTTTTTTCACTGCATTCTAGTTGTGGTTTGTCCAAACTCATCAATGTATCTTATCATGTCTGTA
TACCGTCGACCTCTAGCTAGAGCTTGGCGTAATCATGGTCATAGCTGTTTCCTGTGTGAAATTGTTATCC
GCTCACAATTCCACACAACATACGAGCCGGAAGCATAAAGTGTAAAGCCTGGGGTGCCTAATGAGTGAGC
TAACTCACATTAATTGCGTTGCGCTCACTGCCCGCTTTCCAGTCGGGAAACCTGTCGTGCCAGCTGCATT
AATGAATCGGCCAACGCGCGGGGAGAGGCGGTTTGCGTATTGGGCGCTCTTCCGCTTCCTCGCTCACTGA
CTCGCTGCGCTCGGTCGTTCGGCTGCGGCGAGCGGTATCAGCTCACTCAAAGGCGGTAATACGGTTATCC
ACAGAATCAGGGGATAACGCAGGAAAGAACATGTGAGCAAAAGGCCAGCAAAAGGCCAGGAACCGTAAAA
AGGCCGCGTTGCTGGCGTTTTTCCATAGGCTCCGCCCCCCTGACGAGCATCACAAAAATCGACGCTCAAG
TCAGAGGTGGCGAAACCCGACAGGACTATAAAGATACCAGGCGTTTCCCCCTGGAAGCTCCCTCGTGCGC
TCTCCTGTTCCGACCCTGCCGCTTACCGGATACCTGTCCGCCTTTCTCCCTTCGGGAAGCGTGGCGCTTT
CTCATAGCTCACGCTGTAGGTATCTCAGTTCGGTGTAGGTCGTTCGCTCCAAGCTGGGCTGTGTGCACGA
ACCCCCCGTTCAGCCCGACCGCTGCGCCTTATCCGGTAACTATCGTCTTGAGTCCAACCCGGTAAGACAC
GACTTATCGCCACTGGCAGCAGCCACTGGTAACAGGATTAGCAGAGCGAGGTATGTAGGCGGTGCTACAG
AGTTCTTGAAGTGGTGGCCTAACTACGGCTACACTAGAAGAACAGTATTTGGTATCTGCGCTCTGCTGAA
GCCAGTTACCTTCGGAAAAAGAGTTGGTAGCTCTTGATCCGGCAAACAAACCACCGCTGGTAGCGGTGGT
TTTTTTGTTTGCAAGCAGCAGATTACGCGCAGAAAAAAAGGATCTCAAGAAGATCCTTTGATCTTTTCTA
CGGGGTCTGACGCTCAGTGGAACGAAAACTCACGTTAAGGGATTTTGGTCATGAGATTATCAAAAAGGAT
CTTCACCTAGATCCTTTTAAATTAAAAATGAAGTTTTAAATCAATCTAAAGTATATATGAGTAAACTTGG
TCTGACAGTTACCAATGCTTAATCAGTGAGGCACCTATCTCAGCGATCTGTCTATTTCGTTCATCCATAG
TTGCCTGACTCCCCGTCGTGTAGATAACTACGATACGGGAGGGCTTACCATCTGGCCCCAGTGCTGCAAT
GATACCGCGAGACCCACGCTCACCGGCTCCAGATTTATCAGCAATAAACCAGCCAGCCGGAAGGGCCGAG
CGCAGAAGTGGTCCTGCAACTTTATCCGCCTCCATCCAGTCTATTAATTGTTGCCGGGAAGCTAGAGTAA
GTAGTTCGCCAGTTAATAGTTTGCGCAACGTTGTTGCCATTGCTACAGGCATCGTGGTGTCACGCTCGTC
GTTTGGTATGGCTTCATTCAGCTCCGGTTCCCAACGATCAAGGCGAGTTACATGATCCCCCATGTTGTGC
AAAAAAGCGGTTAGCTCCTTCGGTCCTCCGATCGTTGTCAGAAGTAAGTTGGCCGCAGTGTTATCACTCA
TGGTTATGGCAGCACTGCATAATTCTCTTACTGTCATGCCATCCGTAAGATGCTTTTCTGTGACTGGTGA
GTACTCAACCAAGTCATTCTGAGAATAGTGTATGCGGCGACCGAGTTGCTCTTGCCCGGCGTCAATACGG
GATAATACCGCGCCACATAGCAGAACTTTAAAAGTGCTCATCATTGGAAAACGTTCTTCGGGGCGAAAAC
TCTCAAGGATCTTACCGCTGTTGAGATCCAGTTCGATGTAACCCACTCGTGCACCCAACTGATCTTCAGC
ATCTTTTACTTTCACCAGCGTTTCTGGGTGAGCAAAAACAGGAAGGCAAAATGCCGCAAAAAAGGGAATA
AGGGCGACACGGAAATGTTGAATACTCATACTCTTCCTTTTTCAATATTATTGAAGCATTTATCAGGGTT
ATTGTCTCATGAGCGGATACATATTTGAATGTATTTAGAAAAATAAACAAATAGGGGTTCCGCGCACATT
TCCCCGAAAAGTGCCACCTGAC
Features (pLannotate 1.2.2; 38 found; start..end, strand, type, name):
     31..83      -  misc_feature   bom (fragment): basis of mobility region from pBR322
    238..617     +  enhancer       CMV enhancer: human cytomegalovirus immediate early enhancer
    618..817     +  promoter       CMV promoter: human cytomegalovirus (CMV) immediate early promoter
    835..1015    +  LTR            5' LTR (truncated): truncated 5' long terminal repeat (LTR) from HIV-1
   1062..1187    +  misc_feature   HIV-1 Ψ: packaging signal of human immunodeficiency virus type 1
   1171..1534    +  CDS            HIV-1 gag (fragment): gag protein from human immunodeficiency virus 1; gag
   1680..1913    +  misc_feature   RRE: The Rev response element (RRE) of HIV-1 allows for Rev-dependent mRNA export from the nucleus to the cytoplasm.
   2290..2390    +  CDS            Rev (fragment): human immunodeficiency virus 1 (HIV-1) Rev protein; rev; enhances nuclear export of unspliced and incompletely spliced viral mRNAs
   2440..2557    +  misc_feature   cPPT/CTS: central polypurine tract and central termination sequence of HIV-1
   2703..2943    -  promoter       U6 promoter: RNA polymerase III promoter for human U6 snRNA
   2957..3022    -  promoter       AmpR promoter (fragment): bla
   3049..3092    +  misc_RNA       gRNA scaffold (fragment): guide RNA scaffold for the Streptococcus pyogenes CRISPR/Cas9 system
   3156..3534    +  promoter       TRE3G promoter: 3rd-generation Tet-responsive promoter that can be activated by binding of Tet-On® 3G
   3534..3557    +  misc_feature   MCS (fragment): multiple cloning site
   3564..7247    +  CDS            LbCpf1: CRISPR-associated protein from Lachnospiraceae bacterium ND2006 (Zetsche et al., 2015)
   7269..7289    +  CDS            SV40 NLS: nuclear localization signal of SV40 (simian virus 40) large T antigen
   7332..9509    +  CDS            CTCF: CTCF_HUMAN - Experimental evidence at protein level: Swiss-Prot protein existence level 1. Chromatin binding factor that binds to DNA sequence specific sites. Involved in transcriptional regulation by binding to chromatin insulators and preventing interaction between promoter and nearby enhancers and silencers. Acts as transcriptional repressor binding to promoters of vertebrate MYC gene and BAG1 gene. Also binds to the PLK and PIM1 promoters. Acts as a transcriptional activator of APP. Regulates APOA1/C3/A4/A5 gene cluster and controls MHC class II gene expression. Plays an essential role in
   9546..9598    +  CDS            P2A (fragment): 2A peptide from porcine teschovirus-1 polyprotein Eukaryotic ribosomes fail to insert a peptide bond between the Gly and Pro residues, yielding separate polypeptides.
   9603..10301   +  CDS            TagBFP: TagBFP is a basic (constitutively fluorescent) blue fluorescent protein published in 2008, derived from Entacmaea quadricolor. It is reported to be a very rapidly-maturing monomer with very low acid sensitivity.
  10305..10323   +  misc_feature   MCS (fragment): pBluescript multiple cloning site
  10323..10911   +  misc_feature   WPRE: woodchuck hepatitis virus posttranscriptional regulatory element
  10848..11429   +  CDS            nef (fragment): NEF_HV1H2 - Experimental evidence at protein level: Swiss-Prot protein existence level 1. Extracellular Nef protein targets CD4(+) T-lymphocytes for apoptosis by interacting with CXCR4 surface receptors. From Human immunodeficiency virus type 1 group M subtype B (isolate HXB2) (HIV-1).
  11436..11616   +  LTR            5' LTR (truncated): truncated 5' long terminal repeat (LTR) from HIV-1
  11648..11872   +  polyA_signal   bGH poly(A) signal: bovine growth hormone polyadenylation signal
  11876..11897   +  promoter       SV40 promoter (fragment): SV40 enhancer and early promoter
  11918..12346   +  rep_origin     f1 ori (sequence partly withheld): f1 bacteriophage origin of replication; arrow indicates direction of (+) strand synthesis
  12399..12609   +  promoter       SV40 promoter: SV40 early promoter
  12665..12712   +  promoter       EM7 promoter: synthetic bacterial promoter&nbsp
  12731..13105   +  CDS            BleoR: antibiotic-binding protein; Sh ble from Streptoalloteichus hindustanus; confers resistance to bleomycin, phleomycin, and Zeocin™
  13115..13240   +  CDS            ble (fragment): BLE_KLEPN - Experimental evidence at protein level: Swiss-Prot protein existence level 1. Binding protein with a strong affinity to the bleomycin family of antibiotics. Binds to CL990; an antimitotic-antibiotic compound. From Klebsiella pneumoniae.
  13235..13356   +  polyA_signal   SV40 poly(A) signal: SV40 polyadenylation signal
  13427..13449   -  protein_bind   lac operator (fragment): The lac repressor binds to the lac operator to inhibit transcription in E. coli. This inhibition can be relieved by adding lactose or isopropyl-β-D-thiogalactopyranoside (IPTG). lac repressor encoded by lacI
  13453..13483   -  promoter       lac promoter: promoter for the E. coli lac operon
  13498..13519   -  protein_bind   CAP binding site: CAP binding activates transcription in the presence of cAMP. E. coli catabolite activator protein
  13532..13624   -  CDS            lacI (fragment): lac repressor; lacI; The lac repressor binds to the lac operator to inhibit transcription in E. coli. This inhibition can be relieved by adding lactose or isopropyl-β-D-thiogalactopyranoside (IPTG).
  13807..14395   -  rep_origin     ori: high-copy-number ColE1/pMB1/pBR322/pUC origin of replication
  14566..15426   -  CDS            AmpR: β-lactamase; bla; confers resistance to ampicillin, carbenicillin, and related antibiotics
  15427..15531   -  promoter       AmpR promoter: bla
