[The description below was written by a language model from this plasmid's Addgene catalogue record and pLannotate feature annotations shown in this document.]
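Description:
FUW-crRNA1and2-U6_TRE-dLbCpf1-NLS-hCTCF_K365A_R368A-HA-P2A-tagBFP is an all-in-one, doxycycline-inducible lentiviral transfer plasmid built on the FUW backbone, with a catalogued size of about 15.6 kb. In bacteria it replicates from a high-copy ColE1/pUC-type origin and is selected with ampicillin (AmpR); an f1 origin is also present. The viral genome is driven by a CMV enhancer/promoter fused to a truncated HIV-1 5' LTR, followed by the Ψ packaging signal, a gag fragment, the RRE for Rev-dependent nuclear export, and the cPPT/CTS. WPRE, a 3' LTR and a bGH polyadenylation signal close the unit. An SV40/EM7-driven bleomycin/Zeocin resistance cassette lies outside the LTRs, so, as the depositor notes, it is not packaged into virus. Transduced cells are instead identified by sorting for tagBFP fluorescence.

Two expression units sit between the LTRs in opposite orientations. On the reverse strand, a human U6 Pol III promoter drives crRNA-1 and crRNA-2, which target the human MECP2 locus. The crRNA sequences themselves are not annotated in the feature table. On the forward strand, a TRE3G Tet-responsive promoter drives human codon-optimised, catalytically inactive LbCpf1 (D832A) fused through an SV40 NLS to human CTCF carrying K365A and R368A substitutions. The fusion has a C-terminal HA tag, although the tag is not separately annotated. A P2A peptide then releases TagBFP as a separate reporter from the same transcript. Induction requires a Tet-On transactivator, which this plasmid does not encode. The record places the construct in work on multiplex epigenome editing of MECP2 in Rett syndrome neurons, but it does not explain the functional consequence of the CTCF mutations.
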