Addgene plasmid #194886: FUW-crRNA1and2-U6_TRE-dLbCpf1-NLS-hCTCF_K365A_R368A-HA-P2A-tagBFP
Purpose: Dox-inducible all-in-one lentiviral construct to express dCpf1-CTCF-K365A_R368A mutant and crRNA-1 and -2 targeting the human MECP2 locus.
Depositing lab: Shawn Liu. Depositing organization: Columbia University. Publication: Multiplex epigenome editing of MECP2 to rescue Rett syndrome neurons. Qian J, Guan X, Xie B, Xu C, Niu J, Tang X, Li CH, Colecraft HM, Jaenisch R, Liu XS. Sci Transl Med. 2023 Jan 18;15(679):eadd4666. doi: 10.1126/scitranslmed.add4666. Epub 2023 Jan 18. PubMed 36652535.
Backbone
  Vector backbone: Fuw
  Backbone size w/o insert (bp): 5946
  Total vector size (bp): 15631
  Modifications to backbone: Fuw-TRE-HA-P2A-tagBFP
  Vector type: Mammalian Expression, Lentiviral
  Selectable markers: tagBFP by FACS
Growth in bacteria
  Bacterial resistance: Ampicillin, 100 μg/mL
  Growth temperature: 30°C
  Growth strain: NEB Stable
  Copy number: High Copy
Gene/Insert 1
  Gene/Insert name: dLbCpf1-NLS-hCTCF_K365A_R368A
  Species: Synthetic
  Insert size (bp): 5946
  Mutation: Human codon optimized catalytically inactive LbCpf1 (dLbCpf1) with mutation of D832A; CTCF with mutations of K365A and R368A
  Promoter: TRE
  Tag / fusion protein: HA (C terminal on insert)
  Cloning method: Gibson Cloning
  Sequencing primers: 5′ cgtatgcagactttactccc; 3′ taaagcagcgtatcc
Gene/Insert 2
  Gene/Insert name: U6-crRNA1and2
  Species: Synthetic
  Insert size (bp): 359
  Promoter: U6
  Cloning method: Gibson Cloning
  Sequencing primers: 5′ cgggtttattacagggacag
Terms and licenses: Academic/Nonprofit Terms; Industry Terms: Not Available to Industry
Depositor comments: Zeo marker is outside the LTRs and will not be packaged into virus.
How to cite: FUW-crRNA1and2-U6_TRE-dLbCpf1-NLS-hCTCF_K365A_R368A-HA-P2A-tagBFP was a gift from Shawn Liu (Addgene plasmid # 194886 ; http://n2t.net/addgene:194886 ; RRID:Addgene_194886)
